>Addgene plasmid #59070 | pAAV-Syn-CoChR-GFP | depositor full sequence | sequence record 91571 | pAAV-Syn-CoChR-GFP sequence 5967 bps
CTTCCGCTTCCTCGCTCACTGACTCGCTGCGCTCGGTCGTTCGGCTGCGGCGAGCGGTATCAGCTCACTC
AAAGGCGGTAATACGGTTATCCACAGAATCAGGGGATAACGCAGGAAAGAACATGTGAGCAAAAGGCCAG
CAAAAGGCCAGGAACCGTAAAAAGGCCGCGTTGCTGGCGTTTTTCCATAGGCTCCGCCCCCCTGACGAGC
ATCACAAAAATCGACGCTCAAGTCAGAGGTGGCGAAACCCGACAGGACTATAAAGATACCAGGCGTTTCC
CCCTGGAAGCTCCCTCGTGCGCTCTCCTGTTCCGACCCTGCCGCTTACCGGATACCTGTCCGCCTTTCTC
CCTTCGGGAAGCGTGGCGCTTTCTCATAGCTCACGCTGTAGGTATCTCAGTTCGGTGTAGGTCGTTCGCT
CCAAGCTGGGCTGTGTGCACGAACCCCCCGTTCAGCCCGACCGCTGCGCCTTATCCGGTAACTATCGTCT
TGAGTCCAACCCGGTAAGACACGACTTATCGCCACTGGCAGCAGCCACTGGTAACAGGATTAGCAGAGCG
AGGTATGTAGGCGGTGCTACAGAGTTCTTGAAGTGGTGGCCTAACTACGGCTACACTAGAAGAACAGTAT
TTGGTATCTGCGCTCTGCTGAAGCCAGTTACCTTCGGAAAAAGAGTTGGTAGCTCTTGATCCGGCAAACA
AACCACCGCTGGTAGCGGTGGTTTTTTTGTTTGCAAGCAGCAGATTACGCGCAGAAAAAAAGGATCTCAA
GAAGATCCTTTGATCTTTTCTACGGGGTCTGACGCTCAGTGGAACGAAAACTCACGTTAAGGGATTTTGG
TCATGAGATTATCAAAAAGGATCTTCACCTAGATCCTTTTAAATTAAAAATGAAGTTTTAAATCAATCTA
AAGTATATATGAGTAAACTTGGTCTGACAGTTACCAATGCTTAATCAGTGAGGCACCTATCTCAGCGATC
TGTCTATTTCGTTCATCCATAGTTGCCTGACTCCCCGTCGTGTAGATAACTACGATACGGGAGGGCTTAC
CATCTGGCCCCAGTGCTGCAATGATACCGCGAGACCCACGCTCACCGGCTCCAGATTTATCAGCAATAAA
CCAGCCAGCCGGAAGGGCCGAGCGCAGAAGTGGTCCTGCAACTTTATCCGCCTCCATCCAGTCTATTAAT
TGTTGCCGGGAAGCTAGAGTAAGTAGTTCGCCAGTTAATAGTTTGCGCAACGTTGTTGCCATTGCTACAG
GCATCGTGGTGTCACGCTCGTCGTTTGGTATGGCTTCATTCAGCTCCGGTTCCCAACGATCAAGGCGAGT
TACATGATCCCCCATGTTGTGCAAAAAAGCGGTTAGCTCCTTCGGTCCTCCGATCGTTGTCAGAAGTAAG
TTGGCCGCAGTGTTATCACTCATGGTTATGGCAGCACTGCATAATTCTCTTACTGTCATGCCATCCGTAA
GATGCTTTTCTGTGACTGGTGAGTACTCAACCAAGTCATTCTGAGAATAGTGTATGCGGCGACCGAGTTG
CTCTTGCCCGGCGTCAATACGGGATAATACCGCGCCACATAGCAGAACTTTAAAAGTGCTCATCATTGGA
AAACGTTCTTCGGGGCGAAAACTCTCAAGGATCTTACCGCTGTTGAGATCCAGTTCGATGTAACCCACTC
GTGCACCCAACTGATCTTCAGCATCTTTTACTTTCACCAGCGTTTCTGGGTGAGCAAAAACAGGAAGGCA
AAATGCCGCAAAAAAGGGAATAAGGGCGACACGGAAATGTTGAATACTCATACTCTTCCTTTTTCAATAT
TATTGAAGCATTTATCAGGGTTATTGTCTCATGAGCGGATACATATTTGAATGTATTTAGAAAAATAAAC
AAATAGGGGTTCCGCGCACATTTCCCCGAAAAGTGCCACCTAAATTGTAAGCGTTAATATTTTGTTAAAA
TTCGCGTTAAATTTTTGTTAAATCAGCTCATTTTTTAACCAATAGGCCGAAATCGGCAAAATCCCTTATA
AATCAAAAGAATAGACCGAGATAGGGTTGAGTGTTGTTCCAGTTTGGAACAAGAGTCCACTATTAAAGAA
CGTGGACTCCAACGTCAAAGG
[49 nt withheld, positions 2122-2170]
T
[91 nt withheld, positions 2172-2262]
G
[124 nt withheld, positions 2264-2387]
CCCATTCGCCATTCAGGCTGCGCAACTGTTGGGAAGGGCGATCGGTGCGGGCCTCTTCGCTATTACGCCA
GCTGCGCGCTCGCTCGCTCACTGAGGCCGCCCGGGCAAAGCCCGGGCGTCGGGCGACCTTTGGTCGCCCG
GCCTCAGTGAGCGAGCGAGCGCGCAGAGAGGGAGTGGCCAACTCCATCACTAGGGGTTCCTTGTAGTTAA
TGATTAACCCGCCATGCTACTTATCTACGTAGCCATGCTCTAGGAAGATCGTAGGTTAATTAATCTAGAC
TGCAGAGGGCCCTGCGTATGAGTGCAAGTGGGTTTTAGGACCAGGATGAGGCGGGGTGGGGGTGCCTACC
TGACGACCGACCCCGACCCACTGGACAAGCACCCAACCCCCATTCCCCAAATTGCGCATCCCCTATCAGA
GAGGGGGAGGGGAAACAGGATGCGGCGAGGCGCGTGCGCACTGCCAGCTTCAGCACCGCGGACAGTGCCT
TCGCCCCCGCCTGGCGGCGCGCGCCACCGCCGCCTCAGCACTGAAGGCGCGCTGACGTCACTCGCCGGTC
CCCCGCAAACTCCCCTTCCCGGCCACCTTGGTCGCGTCCGCGCCGCCGCCGGCCCAGCCGGACCGCACCA
CGCGAGGCGCGAGATAGGGGGGCACGGGCGCGACCATCTGCGCTGCGGCGCCGGCGACTCAGCGCTGCCT
CAGTCTGCGGTGGGCAGCGGAGGAGTCGTGTCGTGCCTGAGAGCGCAGTCGAGAGGATCCGCCACCATGC
TGGGAAACGGCAGCGCCATTGTGCCTATCGACCAGTGCTTTTGCCTGGCTTGGACCGACAGCCTGGGAAG
CGATACAGAGCAGCTGGTGGCCAACATCCTCCAGTGGTTCGCCTTCGGCTTCAGCATCCTGATCCTGATG
TTCTACGCCTACCAGACTTGGAGAGCCACTTGCGGTTGGGAGGAGGTCTACGTCTGTTGCGTCGAGCTGA
CCAAGGTCATCATCGAGTTCTTCCACGAGTTCGACGACCCCAGCATGCTGTACCTGGCTAACGGACACCG
AGTCCAGTGGCTGAGATACGCAGAGTGGCTGCTGACTTGTCCCGTCATCCTGATCCACCTGAGCAACCTG
ACCGGCCTGAAGGACGACTACAGCAAGCGGACCATGAGGCTGCTGGTGTCAGACGTGGGAACCATCGTGT
GGGGAGCTACAAGCGCCATGAGCACAGGCTACGTCAAGGTCATCTTCTTCGTGCTGGGTTGCATCTACGG
CGCCAACACCTTCTTCCACGCCGCCAAGGTGTATATCGAGAGCTACCACGTGGTGCCAAAGGGCAGACCT
AGAACCGTCGTGCGGATCATGGCTTGGCTGTTCTTCCTGTCTTGGGGCATGTTCCCCGTGCTGTTCGTCG
TGGGACCAGAAGGATTCGACGCCATCAGCGTGTACGGCTCTACCATTGGCCACACCATCATCGACCTCAT
GAGCAAGAATTGTTGGGGCCTGCTGGGACACTATCTGAGAGTGCTGATCCACCAGCACATCATCATCTAC
GGCGACATCCGGAAGAAGACCAAGATCAACGTGGCCGGCGAGGAGATGGAAGTGGAGACCATGGTGGACC
AGGAGGACGAGGAGACAGTGGCGGCACCGGTAGTAGCAGTGAGCAAGGGCGAGGAGCTGTTCACCGGGGT
GGTGCCCATCCTGGTCGAGCTGGACGGCGACGTAAACGGCCACAAGTTCAGCGTGTCCGGCGAGGGCGAG
GGCGATGCCACCTACGGCAAGCTGACCCTGAAGTTCATTTGCACCACCGGCAAGCTGCCCGTGCCCTGGC
CCACCCTCGTGACCACCCTGACCTACGGCGTGCAGTGCTTCAGCCGCTACCCCGACCACATGAAGCAGCA
CGACTTCTTCAAGTCCGCCATGCCCGAAGGCTACGTCCAGGAGCGCACCATCTTCTTCAAGGACGACGGC
AACTACAAGACCCGCGCCGAGGTGAAGTTCGAGGGCGACACCCTGGTGAACCGCATCGAGCTGAAGGGCA
TCGACTTCAAGGAGGACGGCAACATCCTGGGGCACAAGCTGGAGTACAACTACAACAGCCACAACGTCTA
TATCATGGCCGACAAGCAGAAGAACGGCATCAAGGTGAACTTCAAGATCCGCCACAACATCGAGGACGGC
AGCGTGCAGCTCGCCGACCACTACCAGCAGAACACCCCCATCGGCGACGGCCCCGTGCTGCTGCCCGACA
ACCACTACCTGAGCACCCAGTCCGCCCTGAGCAAAGACCCCAACGAGAAGCGCGATCACATGGTCCTGCT
GGAGTTCGTGACCGCCGCCGGGATCACTCTCGGCATGGACGAGCTGTACAAGTAAGAATTCGATATCAAG
CTTATCGATAATCAACCTCTGGATTACAAAATTTGTGAAAGATTGACTGGTATTCTTAACTATGTTGCTC
CTTTTACGCTATGTGGATACGCTGCTTTAATGCCTTTGTATCATGCTATTGCTTCCCGTATGGCTTTCAT
TTTCTCCTCCTTGTATAAATCCTGGTTGCTGTCTCTTTATGAGGAGTTGTGGCCCGTTGTCAGGCAACGT
GGCGTGGTGTGCACTGTGTTTGCTGACGCAACCCCCACTGGTTGGGGCATTGCCACCACCTGTCAGCTCC
TTTCCGGGACTTTCGCTTTCCCCCTCCCTATTGCCACGGCGGAACTCATCGCCGCCTGCCTTGCCCGCTG
CTGGACAGGGGCTCGGCTGTTGGGCACTGACAATTCCGTGGTGTTGTCGGGGAAATCATCGTCCTTTCCT
TGGCTGCTCGCCTGTGTTGCCACCTGGATTCTGCGCGGGACGTCCTTCTGCTACGTCCCTTCGGCCCTCA
ATCCAGCGGACCTTCCTTCCCGCGGCCTGCTGCCGGCTCTGCGGCCTCTTCCGCGTCTTCGCCTTCGCCC
TCAGACGAGTCGGATCTCCCTTTGGGCCGCCTCCCCGCATCGATACCGTCGACCCGGGCGGCCGCTCATA
AAGCTCGACTGTGCCTTCTAGTTGCCAGCCATCTGTTGTTTGCCCCTCCCCCGTGCCTTCCTTGACCCTG
GAAGGTGCCACTCCCACTGTCCTTTCCTAATAAAATGAGGAAATTGCATCGCATTGTCTGAGTAGGTGTC
ATTCTATTCTGGGGGGTGGGGTGGGGCAGGACAGCAAGGGGGAGGATTGGGAAGACAATAGCAGGCATGC
TGGGGATGCGGTCCGGACTGTACAATTGCATTCATTTTATGTTTCAGGTTCAGGGGGAGATGTGGGAGGT
TTTTTAAAGCAAGTAAAACCTCTACAAATGTGGTAAAATCGATAAGGATCTTCCTAGAGCATGGCTACGT
AGATAAGTAGCATGGCGGGTTAATCATTAACTACAAGGAACCCCTAGTGATGGAGTTGGCCACTCCCTCT
CTGCGCGCTCGCTCGCTCACTGAGGCCGGGCGACCAAAGGTCGCCCGACGCCCGGGCTTTGCCCGGGCGG
CCTCAGTGAGCGAGCGAGCGCGCAGCTGCATTAATGAATCGGCCAACGCGCGGGGAGAGGCGGTTTGCGT
ATTGGGCGCT
Features (pLannotate 1.2.2; 15 found; start..end, strand, type, name):
    182..770     -  rep_origin     ori: high-copy-number ColE1/pMB1/pBR322/pUC origin of replication
    941..1801    -  CDS            AmpR: β-lactamase; bla; confers resistance to ampicillin, carbenicillin, and related antibiotics
   1802..1906    -  promoter       AmpR promoter: bla
   1959..2387    -  rep_origin     f1 ori (sequence partly withheld): f1 bacteriophage origin of replication; arrow indicates direction of (+) strand synthesis
   2392..2461    -  CDS            lacZα (fragment): LacZα fragment of β-galactosidase; lacZ fragment
   2456..2588    -  repeat_region  AAV2 ITR (fragment): inverted terminal repeat of adeno-associated virus serotype 2 inverted
   2688..3135    +  promoter       hSyn promoter: human synapsin I promoter; confers neuron-specific expression (Kügler et al., 2003)
   3154..4017    +  CDS            CoChR: high-photocurrent channelrhodopsin from Chloromonas oogama (Shemesh et al., 2017)
   4036..4752    +  CDS            EGFP: the original enhanced GFP (Yang et al., 1996) mammalian codon-optimized
   4753..4777    +  misc_feature   MCS (fragment): pBluescript multiple cloning site
   4777..5365    +  misc_feature   WPRE: woodchuck hepatitis virus posttranscriptional regulatory element
   5406..5613    +  polyA_signal   bGH poly(A) signal: bovine growth hormone polyadenylation signal
   5644..5712    -  CDS            large T antigen (fragment): large T antigen from SV40 (simian virus 40)
   5783..5916    +  repeat_region  AAV2 ITR: inverted terminal repeat of adeno-associated virus serotype 2 inverted
   5910..5966    -  CDS            lacI (fragment): lac repressor; lacI; The lac repressor binds to the lac operator to inhibit transcription in E. coli. This inhibition can be relieved by adding lactose or isopropyl-β-D-thiogalactopyranoside (IPTG).
