>Addgene plasmid #59070 | pAAV-Syn-CoChR-GFP | addgene full sequence | sequence record 410572 | Addgene NGS Result
CTTCCGCTTCCTCGCTCACTGACTCGCTGCGCTCGGTCGTTCGGCTGCGGCGAGCGGTATCAGCTCACTC
AAAGGCGGTAATACGGTTATCCACAGAATCAGGGGATAACGCAGGAAAGAACATGTGAGCAAAAGGCCAG
CAAAAGGCCAGGAACCGTAAAAAGGCCGCGTTGCTGGCGTTTTTCCATAGGCTCCGCCCCCCTGACGAGC
ATCACAAAAATCGACGCTCAAGTCAGAGGTGGCGAAACCCGACAGGACTATAAAGATACCAGGCGTTTCC
CCCTGGAAGCTCCCTCGTGCGCTCTCCTGTTCCGACCCTGCCGCTTACCGGATACCTGTCCGCCTTTCTC
CCTTCGGGAAGCGTGGCGCTTTCTCATAGCTCACGCTGTAGGTATCTCAGTTCGGTGTAGGTCGTTCGCT
CCAAGCTGGGCTGTGTGCACGAACCCCCCGTTCAGCCCGACCGCTGCGCCTTATCCGGTAACTATCGTCT
TGAGTCCAACCCGGTAAGACACGACTTATCGCCACTGGCAGCAGCCACTGGTAACAGGATTAGCAGAGCG
AGGTATGTAGGCGGTGCTACAGAGTTCTTGAAGTGGTGGCCTAACTACGGCTACACTAGAAGAACAGTAT
TTGGTATCTGCGCTCTGCTGAAGCCAGTTACCTTCGGAAAAAGAGTTGGTAGCTCTTGATCCGGCAAACA
AACCACCGCTGGTAGCGGTGGTTTTTTTGTTTGCAAGCAGCAGATTACGCGCAGAAAAAAAGGATCTCAA
GAAGATCCTTTGATCTTTTCTACGGGGTCTGACGCTCAGTGGAACGAAAACTCACGTTAAGGGATTTTGG
TCATGAGATTATCAAAAAGGATCTTCACCTAGATCCTTTTAAATTAAAAATGAAGTTTTAAATCAATCTA
AAGTATATATGAGTAAACTTGGTCTGACAGTTACCAATGCTTAATCAGTGAGGCACCTATCTCAGCGATC
TGTCTATTTCGTTCATCCATAGTTGCCTGACTCCCCGTCGTGTAGATAACTACGATACGGGAGGGCTTAC
CATCTGGCCCCAGTGCTGCAATGATACCGCGAGACCCACGCTCACCGGCTCCAGATTTATCAGCAATAAA
CCAGCCAGCCGGAAGGGCCGAGCGCAGAAGTGGTCCTGCAACTTTATCCGCCTCCATCCAGTCTATTAAT
TGTTGCCGGGAAGCTAGAGTAAGTAGTTCGCCAGTTAATAGTTTGCGCAACGTTGTTGCCATTGCTACAG
GCATCGTGGTGTCACGCTCGTCGTTTGGTATGGCTTCATTCAGCTCCGGTTCCCAACGATCAAGGCGAGT
TACATGATCCCCCATGTTGTGCAAAAAAGCGGTTAGCTCCTTCGGTCCTCCGATCGTTGTCAGAAGTAAG
TTGGCCGCAGTGTTATCACTCATGGTTATGGCAGCACTGCATAATTCTCTTACTGTCATGCCATCCGTAA
GATGCTTTTCTGTGACTGGTGAGTACTCAACCAAGTCATTCTGAGAATAGTGTATGCGGCGACCGAGTTG
CTCTTGCCCGGCGTCAATACGGGATAATACCGCGCCACATAGCAGAACTTTAAAAGTGCTCATCATTGGA
AAACGTTCTTCGGGGCGAAAACTCTCAAGGATCTTACCGCTGTTGAGATCCAGTTCGATGTAACCCACTC
GTGCACCCAACTGATCTTCAGCATCTTTTACTTTCACCAGCGTTTCTGGGTGAGCAAAAACAGGAAGGCA
AAATGCCGCAAAAAAGGGAATAAGGGCGACACGGAAATGTTGAATACTCATACTCTTCCTTTTTCAATAT
TATTGAAGCATTTATCAGGGTTATTGTCTCATGAGCGGATACATATTTGAATGTATTTAGAAAAATAAAC
AAATAGGGGTTCCGCGCACATTTCCCCGAAAAGTGCCACCTAAATTGTAAGCGTTAATATTTTGTTAAAA
TTCGCGTTAAATTTTTGTTAAATCAGCTCATTTTTTAACCAATAGGCCGAAATCGGCAAAATCCCTTATA
AATCAAAAGAATAGACCGAGATAGGGTTGAGTGTTGTTCCAGTTTGGAACAAGAGTCCACTATTAAAGAA
CGTGGACTCCAACGTCAAAGG
[49 nt withheld, positions 2122-2170]
T
[91 nt withheld, positions 2172-2262]
G
[124 nt withheld, positions 2264-2387]
CCCATTCGCCATTCAGGCTGCGCAACTGTTGGGAAGGGCGATCGGTGCGGGCCTCTTCGCTATTACGCCA
GCTGCGCGCTCGCTCGCTCACTGAGGCCGCCCGGGCAAAGCCCGGGCGTCGGGCGACCTTTGGTCGCCCG
GCCTCAGTGAGCGAGCGAGCGCGCAGAGAGGGAGTGGCCAACTCCATCACTAGGGGTTCCTTGTAGTTAA
TGATTAACCCGCCATGCTACTTATCTACGTAGCCATGCTCTAGGAAGATCGTAGGTTAATTAATCTAGAC
TGCAGAGGGCCCTGCGTATGAGTGCAAGTGGGTTTTAGGACCAGGATGAGGCGGGGTGGGGGTGCCTACC
TGACGACCGACCCCGACCCACTGGACAAGCACCCAACCCCCATTCCCCAAATTGCGCATCCCCTATCAGA
GAGGGGGAGGGGAAACAGGATGCGGCGAGGCGCGTGCGCACTGCCAGCTTCAGCACCGCGGACAGTGCCT
TCGCCCCCGCCTGGCGGCGCGCGCCACCGCCGCCTCAGCACTGAAGGCGCGCTGACGTCACTCGCCGGTC
CCCCGCAAACTCCCCTTCCCGGCCACCTTGGTCGCGTCCGCGCCGCCGCCGGCCCAGCCGGACCGCACCA
CGCGAGGCGCGAGATAGGGGGGCACGGGCGCGACCATCTGCGCTGCGGCGCCGGCGACTCAGCGCTGCCT
CAGTCTGCGGTGGGCAGCGGAGGAGTCGTGTCGTGCCTGAGAGCGCAGTCGAGAGGATCCGCCACCATGC
TGGGAAACGGCAGCGCCATTGTGCCTATCGACCAGTGCTTTTGCCTGGCTTGGACCGACAGCCTGGGAAG
CGATACAGAGCAGCTGGTGGCCAACATCCTCCAGTGGTTCGCCTTCGGCTTCAGCATCCTGATCCTGATG
TTCTACGCCTACCAGACTTGGAGAGCCACTTGCGGTTGGGAGGAGGTCTACGTCTGTTGCGTCGAGCTGA
CCAAGGTCATCATCGAGTTCTTCCACGAGTTCGACGACCCCAGCATGCTGTACCTGGCTAACGGACACCG
AGTCCAGTGGCTGAGATACGCAGAGTGGCTGCTGACTTGTCCCGTCATCCTGATCCACCTGAGCAACCTG
ACCGGCCTGAAGGACGACTACAGCAAGCGGACCATGAGGCTGCTGGTGTCAGACGTGGGAACCATCGTGT
GGGGAGCTACAAGCGCCATGAGCACAGGCTACGTCAAGGTCATCTTCTTCGTGCTGGGTTGCATCTACGG
CGCCAACACCTTCTTCCACGCCGCCAAGGTGTATATCGAGAGCTACCACGTGGTGCCAAAGGGCAGACCT
AGAACCGTCGTGCGGATCATGGCTTGGCTGTTCTTCCTGTCTTGGGGCATGTTCCCCGTGCTGTTCGTCG
TGGGACCAGAAGGATTCGACGCCATCAGCGTGTACGGCTCTACCATTGGCCACACCATCATCGACCTCAT
GAGCAAGAATTGTTGGGGCCTGCTGGGACACTATCTGAGAGTGCTGATCCACCAGCACATCATCATCTAC
GGCGACATCCGGAAGAAGACCAAGATCAACGTGGCCGGCGAGGAGATGGAAGTGGAGACCATGGTGGACC
AGGAGGACGAGGAGACAGTGGCGGCACCGGTAGTAGCAGTGAGCAAGGGCGAGGAGCTGTTCACCGGGGT
GGTGCCCATCCTGGTCGAGCTGGACGGCGACGTAAACGGCCACAAGTTCAGCGTGTCCGGCGAGGGCGAG
GGCGATGCCACCTACGGCAAGCTGACCCTGAAGTTCATTTGCACCACCGGCAAGCTGCCCGTGCCCTGGC
CCACCCTCGTGACCACCCTGACCTACGGCGTGCAGTGCTTCAGCCGCTACCCCGACCACATGAAGCAGCA
CGACTTCTTCAAGTCCGCCATGCCCGAAGGCTACGTCCAGGAGCGCACCATCTTCTTCAAGGACGACGGC
AACTACAAGACCCGCGCCGAGGTGAAGTTCGAGGGCGACACCCTGGTGAACCGCATCGAGCTGAAGGGCA
TCGACTTCAAGGAGGACGGCAACATCCTGGGGCACAAGCTGGAGTACAACTACAACAGCCACAACGTCTA
TATCATGGCCGACAAGCAGAAGAACGGCATCAAGGTGAACTTCAAGATCCGCCACAACATCGAGGACGGC
AGCGTGCAGCTCGCCGACCACTACCAGCAGAACACCCCCATCGGCGACGGCCCCGTGCTGCTGCCCGACA
ACCACTACCTGAGCACCCAGTCCGCCCTGAGCAAAGACCCCAACGAGAAGCGCGATCACATGGTCCTGCT
GGAGTTCGTGACCGCCGCCGGGATCACTCTCGGCATGGACGAGCTGTACAAGTAAGAATTCGATATCAAG
CTTATCGATAATCAACCTCTGGATTACAAAATTTGTGAAAGATTGACTGGTATTCTTAACTATGTTGCTC
CTTTTACGCTATGTGGATACGCTGCTTTAATGCCTTTGTATCATGCTATTGCTTCCCGTATGGCTTTCAT
TTTCTCCTCCTTGTATAAATCCTGGTTGCTGTCTCTTTATGAGGAGTTGTGGCCCGTTGTCAGGCAACGT
GGCGTGGTGTGCACTGTGTTTGCTGACGCAACCCCCACTGGTTGGGGCATTGCCACCACCTGTCAGCTCC
TTTCCGGGACTTTCGCTTTCCCCCTCCCTATTGCCACGGCGGAACTCATCGCCGCCTGCCTTGCCCGCTG
CTGGACAGGGGCTCGGCTGTTGGGCACTGACAATTCCGTGGTGTTGTCGGGGAAATCATCGTCCTTTCCT
TGGCTGCTCGCCTGTGTTGCCACCTGGATTCTGCGCGGGACGTCCTTCTGCTACGTCCCTTCGGCCCTCA
ATCCAGCGGACCTTCCTTCCCGCGGCCTGCTGCCGGCTCTGCGGCCTCTTCCGCGTCTTCGCCTTCGCCC
TCAGACGAGTCGGATCTCCCTTTGGGCCGCCTCCCCGCATCGATACCGTCGACCCGGGCGGCCGCTCATA
AAGCTCGACTGTGCCTTCTAGTTGCCAGCCATCTGTTGTTTGCCCCTCCCCCGTGCCTTCCTTGACCCTG
GAAGGTGCCACTCCCACTGTCCTTTCCTAATAAAATGAGGAAATTGCATCGCATTGTCTGAGTAGGTGTC
ATTCTATTCTGGGGGGTGGGGTGGGGCAGGACAGCAAGGGGGAGGATTGGGAAGACAATAGCAGGCATGC
TGGGGATGCGGTCCGGACTGTACAATTGCATTCATTTTATGTTTCAGGTTCAGGGGGAGATGTGGGAGGT
TTTTTAAAGCAAGTAAAACCTCTACAAATGTGGTAAAATCGATAAGGATCTTCCTAGAGCATGGCTACGT
AGATAAGTAGCATGGCGGGTTAATCATTAACTACAAGGAACCCCTAGTGATGGAGTTGGCCACTCCCTCT
CTGCGCGCTCGCTCGCTCACTGAGGCCGGGCGACCAAAGGTCGCCCGRCSYCMGKGCTWTGCCCGGSCGG
CCTCAGTGAGCGAGCGAGCGCGCAGCTGCATTAATGAATCGGCCAACGCGCGGGGAGAGGCGGTTTGCGT
ATTGGGCGCT
Features (pLannotate 1.2.2; 16 found; start..end, strand, type, name):
    182..770     -  rep_origin     ori: high-copy-number ColE1/pMB1/pBR322/pUC origin of replication
    941..1801    -  CDS            AmpR: β-lactamase; bla; confers resistance to ampicillin, carbenicillin, and related antibiotics
   1802..1906    -  promoter       AmpR promoter: bla
   1959..2387    -  rep_origin     f1 ori (sequence partly withheld): f1 bacteriophage origin of replication; arrow indicates direction of (+) strand synthesis
   2392..2461    -  CDS            lacZα (fragment): LacZα fragment of β-galactosidase; lacZ fragment
   2456..2588    -  repeat_region  AAV2 ITR (fragment): inverted terminal repeat of adeno-associated virus serotype 2 inverted
   2688..3135    +  promoter       hSyn promoter: human synapsin I promoter; confers neuron-specific expression (Kügler et al., 2003)
   3154..4017    +  CDS            CoChR: high-photocurrent channelrhodopsin from Chloromonas oogama (Shemesh et al., 2017)
   4036..4752    +  CDS            EGFP: the original enhanced GFP (Yang et al., 1996) mammalian codon-optimized
   4753..4777    +  misc_feature   MCS (fragment): pBluescript multiple cloning site
   4777..5365    +  misc_feature   WPRE: woodchuck hepatitis virus posttranscriptional regulatory element
   5406..5613    +  polyA_signal   bGH poly(A) signal: bovine growth hormone polyadenylation signal
   5644..5712    -  CDS            large T antigen (fragment): large T antigen from SV40 (simian virus 40)
   5818..5845    -  repeat_region  AAV2 ITR (fragment): inverted terminal repeat of adeno-associated virus serotype 2 inverted
   5885..5912    -  repeat_region  AAV2 ITR (fragment): inverted terminal repeat of adeno-associated virus serotype 2 inverted
   5910..5966    -  CDS            lacI (fragment): lac repressor; lacI; The lac repressor binds to the lac operator to inhibit transcription in E. coli. This inhibition can be relieved by adding lactose or isopropyl-β-D-thiogalactopyranoside (IPTG).
