[The description below was written by a language model from this plasmid's Addgene catalogue record, the feature table of its GenBank file and pLannotate feature annotations shown in this document.]
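Description:
pAAV-Syn-CoChR-GFP is a 5,967 bp AAV transfer (cis) plasmid for neuron-targeted expression of a fluorescently tagged channelrhodopsin in mammalian cells. It is propagated in E. coli through a ColE1/pUC-type origin and selected with ampicillin or carbenicillin via the β-lactamase gene. An f1 phage origin and short lacZα and lacI remnants are backbone leftovers. The catalogue lists the plasmid as low copy even though the annotated origin is of the high-copy type, and it recommends recombination-deficient hosts, which is usual for ITR-containing plasmids.

The expression cassette lies between AAV2 inverted terminal repeats, the cis elements needed for replication and packaging of the genome into AAV particles when rep, cap and helper functions are supplied in trans. The human synapsin I promoter restricts expression to neurons. It drives CoChR, a high-photocurrent channelrhodopsin from the alga Chloromonas oogama, fused at its C terminus to EGFP so that expressing cells can be identified by fluorescence. The 1,599 bp fusion was cloned between BamHI and EcoRI sites. It is followed by a WPRE, which enhances transcript stability and expression, and by a bovine growth hormone polyadenylation signal. A short SV40 large T antigen fragment annotated after this signal appears to be residual sequence.

The construct is used to make AAV for optogenetic excitation of neurons with light, in line with the associated work on independent optical excitation of distinct neural populations. The depositor's sequence shows an intact 3′ ITR, whereas the repository's NGS record resolves only small fragments there and reports ambiguous bases after it, with unknown functional impact. The additional 1,112 bp GenBank record covers only the EGFP region.
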