Addgene plasmid #59070: pAAV-Syn-CoChR-GFP
Purpose: AAV-mediated expression of CoChR-GFP under the Syn promoter
Depositing lab: Edward Boyden. Depositing organization: Massachusetts Institute of Technology. Publication: Independent optical excitation of distinct neural populations. Klapoetke NC, Murata Y, Kim SS, Pulver SR, Birdsey-Benson A, Cho YK, Morimoto TK, Chuong AS, Carpenter EJ, Tian Z, Wang J, Xie Y, Yan Z, Zhang Y, Chow BY, Surek B, Melkonian M, Jayaraman V, Constantine-Paton M, Wong GK, Boyden ES. Nat Methods. 2014 Mar;11(3):338-46. doi: 10.1038/nmeth.2836. Epub 2014 Feb 9. PubMed 24509633.
Backbone
  Vector backbone: AAV
  Backbone size w/o insert (bp): 4368
  Total vector size (bp): 5967
  Vector type: Mammalian Expression, AAV
Growth in bacteria
  Bacterial resistance: Ampicillin, 100 μg/mL
  Growth temperature: 37°C
  Growth strain: NEB Stable
  Growth instructions: Stbl3 at 30C (use carbenicillin if using Stbl3) OR DH5a at 37C (use ampicillin if using DH5a)
  Copy number: Low Copy
Gene/Insert
  Gene/Insert name: CoChR-GFP (alt names: ChR86-GFP; Chloromonas oogama channelrhodopsin)
  Species: Chloromonas oogama
  Insert size (bp): 1599
  GenBank ID: KF992041
  Promoter: Syn
  Tag / fusion protein: GFP (C terminal on insert)
  Cloning method: Restriction Enzyme; 5′ cloning site BamHI (not destroyed); 3′ cloning site EcoRI (not destroyed)
  Sequencing primers: 5′ CTGCGTATGAGTGCAAG; 3′ cagcgtatccacatagcg
Terms and licenses: Academic/Nonprofit Terms; Industry Terms: Not Available to Industry
Depositor comments: Plasmid is completely sequenced by the depositing lab except for part of the 3' ITR. Addgene QC NGS analysis identifies ambiguous bases following the 3' ITR. It is unknown what, if any, impact this may have on plasmid function.
How to cite: pAAV-Syn-CoChR-GFP was a gift from Edward Boyden (Addgene plasmid # 59070 ; http://n2t.net/addgene:59070 ; RRID:Addgene_59070)
