LOCUS       Exported 1112 bp ds-DNA linear SYN 29-MAY-2021
DEFINITION  AAV-mediated expression of CoChR-GFP under the Syn promoter.
ACCESSION   .
VERSION     .
KEYWORDS    pAAV-Syn-CoChR-GFP
SOURCE      synthetic DNA construct
  ORGANISM  synthetic DNA construct
REFERENCE   1 (bases 1 to 1112)
  AUTHORS   Klapoetke NC, Murata Y, Kim SS, Pulver SR, Birdsey-Benson A, Cho YK,
            Morimoto TK, Chuong AS, Carpenter EJ, Tian Z, Wang J, Xie Y, Yan Z,
            Zhang Y, Chow BY, Surek B, Melkonian M, Jayaraman V,
            Constantine-Paton M, Wong GK, Boyden ES
  TITLE     Independent optical excitation of distinct neural populations.
  JOURNAL   Nat Methods. 2014 Mar;11(3):338-46. doi: 10.1038/nmeth.2836. Epub
            2014 Feb 9.
  PUBMED    24509633
REFERENCE   2 (bases 1 to 1112)
  AUTHORS   .
  TITLE     Direct Submission
  JOURNAL   Exported May 29, 2021 from SnapGene Server 1.1.58
            http://www.snapgene.com
FEATURES             Location/Qualifiers
     source          1..1112
                     /organism="synthetic DNA construct"
                     /mol_type="other DNA"
     CDS             complement(53..766)
                     /codon_start=1
                     /product="enhanced GFP"
                     /label=EGFP
                     /translation="VSKGEELFTGVVPILVELDGDVNGHKFSVSGEGEGDATYGKLTLK
                     FICTTGKLPVPWPTLVTTLTYGVQCFSRYPDHMKQHDFFKSAMPEGYVQERTIFFKDDG
                     NYKTRAEVKFEGDTLVNRIELKGIDFKEDGNILGHKLEYNYNSHNVYIMADKQKNGIKV
                     NFKIRHNIEDGSVQLADHYQQNTPIGDGPVLLPDNHYLSTQSALSKDPNEKRDHMVLLE
                     FVTAAGITLGMDELYK"
     primer_bind     complement(95..116)
                     /label=EGFP-C
                     /note="EGFP, forward primer"
     primer_bind     444..463
                     /label=EXFP-R
                     /note="For distinguishing EGFP variants, reverse primer"
     primer_bind     703..724
                     /label=EGFP-N
                     /note="EGFP, reverse primer"
ORIGIN
        1 aaattttgta atccagaggt tgattatcga taagcttgat atcgaattct tacttgtaca
       61 gctcgtccat gccgagagtg atcccggcgg cggtcacgaa ctccagcagg accatgtgat
      121 cgcgcttctc gttggggtct ttgctcaggg cggactgggt gctcaggtag tggttgtcgg
      181 gcagcagcac ggggccgtcg ccgatggggg tgttctgctg gtagtggtcg gcgagctgca
      241 cgctgccgtc ctcgatgttg tggcggatct tgaagttcac cttgatgccg ttcttctgct
      301 tgtcggccat gatatagacg ttgtggctgt tgtagttgta ctccagcttg tgccccagga
      361 tgttgccgtc ctccttgaag tcgatgccct tcagctcgat gcggttcacc agggtgtcgc
      421 cctcgaactt cacctcggcg cgggtcttgt agttgccgtc gtccttgaag aagatggtgc
      481 gctcctggac gtagccttcg ggcatggcgg acttgaagaa gtcgtgctgc ttcatgtggt
      541 cggggtagcg gctgaagcac tgcacgccgt aggtcagggt ggtcacgagg gtgggccagg
      601 gcacgggcag cttgccggtg gtgcaaatga acttcagggt cagcttgccg taggtggcat
      661 cgccctcgcc ctcgccggac acgctgaact tgtggccgtt tacgtcgccg tccagctcga
      721 ccaggatggg caccaccccg gtgaacagct cctcgccctt gctcactgct actaccggtg
      781 ccgccactgt ctcctcgtcc tcctggtcca ccatggtctc cacttccatc tcctcgccgg
      841 ccacgttgat cttggtcttc ttccggatgt cgccgtagat gatgatgtgc tggtggatca
      901 gcactctcag atagtgtccc agcaggcccc aacaattctt gctcatgagg tcgatgatgg
      961 tgtggccaat ggtagagccg tacacgctga tggcgtcgaa tccttctggt cccacgacga
     1021 acagcacggg gaacatgccc caagacagga agaacagcca agccatgatc cgcacgacgg
     1081 ttctaggtct gccctttggc accacgtggt ag
//
