>Addgene plasmid #59070 | pAAV-Syn-CoChR-GFP | addgene partial sequence | sequence record 94186 | EGFP-N 5'-CGTCGCCGTCCAGCTCGACCAG-3'
CCGGTGAACAGCTCCTCGCCCTTGCTCACTGCTACTACCGGTGCCGCCACTGTCTCCTCGTCCTCCTGGT
CCACCATGGTCTCCACTTCCATCTCCTCGCCGGCCACGTTGATCTTGGTCTTCTTCCGGATGTCGCCGTA
GATGATGATGTGCTGGTGGATCAGCACTCTCAGATAGTGTCCCAGCAGGCCCCAACAATTCTTGCTCATG
AGGTCGATGATGGTGTGGCCAATGGTAGAGCCGTACACGCTGATGGCGTCGAATCCTTCTGGTCCCACGA
CGAACAGCACGGGGAACATGCCCCAAGACAGGAAGAACAGCCAAGCCATGATCCGCACGACGGTTCTAGG
TCTGCCCTTTGGCACCACGTGGTAGCTCTCGATATACACCTTGGCGGCGTGGAAGAAGGTGTTGGCGCCG
TAGATGCAACCCAGCACGAAGAAGATGACCTTGACGTAGCCTGTGCTCATGGCGCTTGTAGCTCCCCACA
CGATGGTTCCCACGTCTGACACCAGCAGCCTCATGGTCCGCTTGCTGTAGTCGTCCTTCAGGCCGGTCAG
GTTGCTCAGGTGGATCAGGATGACGGGACAAGTCAGCAGCCACTCTGCGTATCTCAGCCACTGGACTCGG
TGTCCGTTAGCCAGGTACAGCATGCTGGGGTCGTCGAACTCGTGGAAGAACTCGATGATGACCTTGGTCA
GCTCGACGCAACAGACGTAGACCTCCTCCCAACCGCAAGTGGCTCTCCAAGTCTGGTAGGCGTAGAACAT
CAGGATCAGGATGCTGAAGCCGAAGGCGAACCACTGGAGGATGTTGGCCACCAGCTGCTCTGTATCGCTT
CCCAGGCTGTCGGTCCAAGCCAGGCAAAAGCACTGGTCGATAGGCACAATGGCGCTGCCGTTTCCCAGCA
TGGTGGCGGATCCTCTCGACTGCGCTCTCAGGCACGACACGACTCCTCCGCTGCCCACCGCAGACTGAGG
CAGCGCTGA
