>Addgene plasmid #59070 | pAAV-Syn-CoChR-GFP | addgene partial sequence | sequence record 94187 | hSyn1pro-F 5'-gcaagtgggttttaggacca-3'
GGGTGCCTACCTGACGACCGACCCCGACCCACTGGACAAGCACCCAACCCCCATTCCCCAAATTGCGCAT
CCCCTATCAGAGAGGGGGAGGGGAAACAGGATGCGGCGAGGCGCGTGCGCACTGCCAGCTTCAGCACCGC
GGACAGTGCCTTCGCCCCCGCCTGGCGGCGCGCGCCACCGCCGCCTCAGCACTGAAGGCGCGCTGACGTC
ACTCGCCGGTCCCCCGCAAACTCCCCTTCCCGGCCACCTTGGTCGCGTCCGCGCCGCCGCCGGCCCAGCC
GGACCGCACCACGCGAGGCGCGAGATAGGGGGGCACGGGCGCGACCATCTGCGCTGCGGCGCCGGCGACT
CAGCGCTGCCTCAGTCTGCGGTGGGCAGCGGAGGAGTCGTGTCGTGCCTGAGAGCGCAGTCGAGAGGATC
CGCCACCATGCTGGGAAACGGCAGCGCCATTGTGCCTATCGACCAGTGCTTTTGCCTGGCTTGGACCGAC
AGCCTGGGAAGCGATACAGAGCAGCTGGTGGCCAACATCCTCCAGTGGTTCGCCTTCGGCTTCAGCATCC
TGATCCTGATGTTCTACGCCTACCAGACTTGGAGAGCCACTTGCGGTTGGGAGGAGGTCTACGTCTGTTG
CGTCGAGCTGACCAAGGTCATCATCGAGTTCTTCCACGAGTTCGACGACCCCAGCATGCTGTACCTGGCT
AACGGACACCGAGTCCAGTGGCTGAGATACGCAGAGTGGCTGCTGACTTGTCCCGTCATCCTGATCCACC
TGAGCAACCTGACCGGCCTGAAGGACGACTACAGCAAGCGGACCATGAGGCTGCTGGTGTCAGACGTGGG
AACCATCGTGTGGGGAGCTACAAGCGCCATGAGCACAGGCTACGTCAAGGTCATCTTCTTCGTGCTGGGT
TGCATCTACGGCGCCAACACCTTCTTCCACGCCGCCAAGGTGTATATCGAGAGCTACCACGTGGTGCCAA
AGGGCAGACCTAGAACCGTCGTGCGGATCATGGCTTGGCTGTTCTTCCTGTCTTGGGGCATGTTCCCCGT
GCTGTTCGTCGTGGGACCAGAAGGATTCGACGCCATCAGCGTGTACGGCTCTACCATTGGCCACACCATC
AT
